>Addgene plasmid #103051 | pCAGGS_VP30_EBOV | depositor full sequence | sequence record 197230 | pCAGGS_VP30_EBOV sequence 6563 bps
GTCGACATTGATTATTGACTAGTTATTAATAGTAATCAATTACGGGGTCATTAGTTCATAGCCCATATAT
GGAGTTCCGCGTTACATAACTTACGGTAAATGGCCCGCCTGGCTGACCGCCCAACGACCCCCGCCCATTG
ACGTCAATAATGACGTATGTTCCCATAGTAACGCCAATAGGGACTTTCCATTGACGTCAATGGGTGGACT
ATTTACGGTAAACTGCCCACTTGGCAGTACATCAAGTGTATCATATGCCAAGTACGCCCCCTATTGACGT
CAATGACGGTAAATGGCCCGCCTGGCATTATGCCCAGTACATGACCTTATGGGACTTTCCTACTTGGCAG
TACATCTACGTATTAGTCATCGCTATTACCATGGGTCGAGGTGAGCCCCACGTTCTGCTTCACTCTCCCC
ATCTCCCCCCCCTCCCCACCCCCAATTTTGTATTTATTTATTTTTTAATTATTTTGTGCAGCGATGGGGG
CGGGGGGGGGGGGGGCGCGCGCCAGGCGGGGCGGGGCGGGGCGAGGGGCGGGGCGGGGCGAGGCGGAGAG
GTGCGGCGGCAGCCAATCAGAGCGGCGCGCTCCGAAAGTTTCCTTTTATGGCGAGGCGGCGGCGGCGGCG
GCCCTATAAAAAGCGAAGCGCGCGGCGGGCGGGAGTCGCTGCGTTGCCTTCGCCCCGTGCCCCGCTCCGC
GCCGCCTCGCGCCGCCCGCCCCGGCTCTGACTGACCGCGTTACTCCCACAGGTGAGCGGGCGGGACGGCC
CTTCTCCTCCGGGCTGTAATTAGCGCTTGGTTTAATGACGGCTCGTTTCTTTTCTGTGGCTGCGTGAAAG
CCTTAAAGGGCTCCGGGAGGGCCCTTTGTGCGGGGGGGAGCGGCTCGGGGGGTGCGTGCGTGTGTGTGTG
CGTGGGGAGCGCCGCGTGCGGCCCGCGCTGCCCGGCGGCTGTGAGCGCTGCGGGCGCGGCGCGGGGCTTT
GTGCGCTCCGCGTGTGCGCGAGGGGAGCGCGGCCGGGGGCGGTGCCCCGCGGTGCGGGGGGGCTGCGAGG
GGAACAAAGGCTGCGTGCGGGGTGTGTGCGTGGGGGGGTGAGCAGGGGGTGTGGGCGCGGCGGTCGGGCT
GTAACCCCCCCCTGCACCCCCCTCCCCGAGTTGCTGAGCACGGCCCGGCTTCGGGTGCGGGGCTCCGTGC
GGGGCGTGGCGCGGGGCTCGCCGTGCCGGGCGGGGGGTGGCGGCAGGTGGGGGTGCCGGGCGGGGCGGGG
CCGCCTCGGGCCGGGGAGGGCTCGGGGGAGGGGCGCGGCGGCCCCGGAGCGCCGGCGGCTGTCGAGGCGC
GGCGAGCCGCAGCCATTGCCTTTTATGGTAATCGTGCGAGAGGGCGCAAGGGACTTCCTTTGTCCCAAAT
CTGTGCGGAGCCGAAATCTGGGAGGCGCCGCCGCACCCCCTCTAGCGGGCGCGGGGCGAAGCGGTGCGGC
GCCGGCAGGAAGGAAATGGGCGGGGAGGGCCTTCGTGCGTCGCCGCGCCGCCGTCCCCTTCTCCCTCTCC
AGCCTCGGGGCTGTCCGCGGGGGGACGGCTGCCTTCGGGGGGGACGGGGCAGGGCGGGGTTCGGCTTCTG
GCGTGTGACCGGCAGCTCTAGAGCCTCTGCTAACCATGTTCATGCCTTCTTCTTTTTCCTACAGCTCCTG
GGCAACGTGCTGGTTATTGTGCTGTCTCATCATTTTGGCAAAGAATTCCCCGGGGAGCTCACTAGTGGAT
CCGCGAACCGGTAGAGTTTAGTTGCAACCTAACACACATAAAGCATTGGTCAAAAAGTCAATAGAAATTT
AAACAGTGAGTGGAGACAACTTTTAAATGGAAGCTTCATATGAGAGAGGACGCCCACGAGCTGCCAGACA
GCATTCAAGGGATGGACACGACCACCATGTTCGAGCACGATCATCATCCAGAGAGAATTATCGAGGTGAG
TACCGTCAATCAAGGAGCGCCTCACAAGTGCGCGTTCCTACTGTATTTCATAAGAAGAGAGTTGAACCAT
TAACAGTTCCTCCAGCACCTAAAGACATATGTCCGACCTTGAAAAAAGGATTTTTGTGTGACAGTAGTTT
TTGCAAAAAAGATCACCAGTTGGAGAGTTTAACTGATAGGGAATTACTCCTACTAATCGCCCGTAAGACT
TGTGGATCAGTAGAACAACAATTAAATATAACTGCACCCAAGGACTCGCGCTTAGCAAATCCAACGGCTG
ATGATTTCCAGCAAGAGGAAGGTCCAAAAATTACCTTGTTGACACTGATCAAGACGGCAGAACACTGGGC
GAGACAAGACATCAGAACCATAGAGGATTCAAAATTAAGAGCATTGTTGACTCTATGTGCTGTGATGACG
AGGAAATTCTCAAAATCCCAGCTGAGTCTTTTATGTGAGACACACCTAAGGCGCGAGGGGCTTGGGCAAG
ATCAGGCAGAACCCGTTCTCGAAGTATATCAACGATTACACAGTGATAAAGGAGGCAGTTTTGAAGCTGC
ACTATGGCAACAATGGGACCGACAATCCCTAATTATGTTTATCACTGCATTCTTGAATATTGCTCTCCAG
TTACCGTGTGAAAGTTCTGCTGTCGTTGTTTCAGGGTTAAGAACATTGGTTCCTCAATCAGATAATGAGG
AAGCTTCAACCAACCCGGGGACATGCTCATGGTCTGATGAGGGTACCCCTTAATAAGGCTGACTAAAACA
CTATATAACCTTCTACTTGATCACAATACTCCGTATACCTATCATCATATATTTAATCAAGACGATATCC
TTTAAAACTTATTCAGTACTATAATCACTCTCGTTTCAAATTAATAAGATGTGCATGATTGCCCTAATAT
ATGAAGAGGTATGATACAACCTTAACAGTGATCAAAGAAAATCATAATCTCGTATCGCTCGTAATATAAC
CTGCCAAGCATACCTCTTGCACAAAGTGATTCTTGTACACAAATAATGTTTTACTCTACAGGAGGTAGCA
ACGATCCATCCCATCAAAAAATAAGTATTTCATGACTTACTAATGATCTCTTAAAATATTAAGAAAAACT
GCGGAACATAAATTCTTTATGCTTCAAGCTGTGGAGGAGGTGTTTGGTATTGGCTATTGTTATATTACAA
TCAATAACAAGCTTGTAAAAATATTGTTCTTGTTTCAAGAGGTAGATTGTGACCGGAAATGCTAAACTAA
TGATGAAGATTAATGCGGAGGTCTGATAAGAATAAACCTTATTATTCAGATTAGGCCCCAAGAGGCATTC
TTCATCTCCTTTTAGCAAAGTACTATTTCAGGGTAGTCCAATTAGTGGCACGTCTTTTAGCTGTATATCA
GTCGCCCCTGAGATACGCCACAAAAGTGTCTCTAAGCTAAATTGGTCTGTACACATCCCATACATTGTAT
TAGGGGCAATAATATCTAATTGAACTTAGCCGTTTAAAATTTAGTGCATAAATCTGGGCTAACACCACCA
GGTCAACTCCATTGGCTGAAAAGAAGCTTACCTGCAGCTCGAGGGTACCCCCGGGGCGGCCGCGAGCTCT
TAATTAGCTAGCAGATCTTTTTCCCTCTGCCAAAAATTATGGGGACATCATGAAGCCCCTTGAGCATCTG
ACTTCTGGCTAATAAAGGAAATTTATTTTCATTGCAATAGTGTGTTGGAATTTTTTGTGTCTCTCACTCG
GAAGGACATATGGGAGGGCAAATCATTTAAAACATCAGAATGAGTATTTGGTTTAGAGTTTGGCAACATA
TGCCCATATGCTGGCTGCCATGAACAAAGGTGGCTATAAAGAGGTCATCAGTATATGAAACAGCCCCCTG
CTGTCCATTCCTTATTCCATAGAAAAGCCTTGACTTGAGGTTAGATTTTTTTTATATTTTGTTTTGTGTT
ATTTTTTTCTTTAACATCCCTAAAATTTTCCTTACATGTTTTACTAGCCAGATTTTTCCTCCTCTCCTGA
CTACTCCCAGTCATAGCTGTCCCTCTTCTCTTATGAAGATCCCTCGACCTGCAGCCCAAGCTTGGCGTAA
TCATGGTCATAGCTGTTTCCTGTGTGAAATTGTTATCCGCTCACAATTCCACACAACATACGAGCCGGAA
GCATAAAGTGTAAAGCCTGGGGTGCCTAATGAGTGAGCTAACTCACATTAATTGCGTTGCGCTCACTGCC
CGCTTTCCAGTCGGGAAACCTGTCGTGCCAGCGGATCCGCATCTCAATTAGTCAGCAACCATAGTCCCGC
CCCTAACTCCGCCCATCCCGCCCCTAACTCCGCCCAGTTCCGCCCATTCTCCGCCCCATGGCTGACTAAT
TTTTTTTATTTATGCAGAGGCCGAGGCCGCCTCGGCCTCTGAGCTATTCCAGAAGTAGTGAGGAGGCTTT
TTTGGAGGCCTAGGCTTTTGCAAAAAGCTAACTTGTTTATTGCAGCTTATAATGGTTACAAATAAAGCAA
TAGCATCACAAATTTCACAAATAAAGCATTTTTTTCACTGCATTCTAGTTGTGGTTTGTCCAAACTCATC
AATGTATCTTATCATGTCTGGATCCGCTGCATTAATGAATCGGCCAACGCGCGGGGAGAGGCGGTTTGCG
TATTGGGCGCTCTTCCGCTTCCTCGCTCACTGACTCGCTGCGCTCGGTCGTTCGGCTGCGGCGAGCGGTA
TCAGCTCACTCAAAGGCGGTAATACGGTTATCCACAGAATCAGGGGATAACGCAGGAAAGAACATGTGAG
CAAAAGGCCAGCAAAAGGCCAGGAACCGTAAAAAGGCCGCGTTGCTGGCGTTTTTCCATAGGCTCCGCCC
CCCTGACGAGCATCACAAAAATCGACGCTCAAGTCAGAGGTGGCGAAACCCGACAGGACTATAAAGATAC
CAGGCGTTTCCCCCTGGAAGCTCCCTCGTGCGCTCTCCTGTTCCGACCCTGCCGCTTACCGGATACCTGT
CCGCCTTTCTCCCTTCGGGAAGCGTGGCGCTTTCTCAATGCTCACGCTGTAGGTATCTCAGTTCGGTGTA
GGTCGTTCGCTCCAAGCTGGGCTGTGTGCACGAACCCCCCGTTCAGCCCGACCGCTGCGCCTTATCCGGT
AACTATCGTCTTGAGTCCAACCCGGTAAGACACGACTTATCGCCACTGGCAGCAGCCACTGGTAACAGGA
TTAGCAGAGCGAGGTATGTAGGCGGTGCTACAGAGTTCTTGAAGTGGTGGCCTAACTACGGCTACACTAG
AAGGACAGTATTTGGTATCTGCGCTCTGCTGAAGCCAGTTACCTTCGGAAAAAGAGTTGGTAGCTCTTGA
TCCGGCAAACAAACCACCGCTGGTAGCGGTGGTTTTTTTGTTTGCAAGCAGCAGATTACGCGCAGAAAAA
AAGGATCTCAAGAAGATCCTTTGATCTTTTCTACGGGGTCTGACGCTCAGTGGAACGAAAACTCACGTTA
AGGGATTTTGGTCATGAGATTATCAAAAAGGATCTTCACCTAGATCCTTTTAAATTAAAAATGAAGTTTT
AAATCAATCTAAAGTATATATGAGTAAACTTGGTCTGACAGTTACCAATGCTTAATCAGTGAGGCACCTA
TCTCAGCGATCTGTCTATTTCGTTCATCCATAGTTGCCTGACTCCCCGTCGTGTAGATAACTACGATACG
GGAGGGCTTACCATCTGGCCCCAGTGCTGCAATGATACCGCGAGACCCACGCTCACCGGCTCCAGATTTA
TCAGCAATAAACCAGCCAGCCGGAAGGGCCGAGCGCAGAAGTGGTCCTGCAACTTTATCCGCCTCCATCC
AGTCTATTAATTGTTGCCGGGAAGCTAGAGTAAGTAGTTCGCCAGTTAATAGTTTGCGCAACGTTGTTGC
CATTGCTACAGGCATCGTGGTGTCACGCTCGTCGTTTGGTATGGCTTCATTCAGCTCCGGTTCCCAACGA
TCAAGGCGAGTTACATGATCCCCCATGTTGTGCAAAAAAGCGGTTAGCTCCTTCGGTCCTCCGATCGTTG
TCAGAAGTAAGTTGGCCGCAGTGTTATCACTCATGGTTATGGCAGCACTGCATAATTCTCTTACTGTCAT
GCCATCCGTAAGATGCTTTTCTGTGACTGGTGAGTACTCAACCAAGTCATTCTGAGAATAGTGTATGCGG
CGACCGAGTTGCTCTTGCCCGGCGTCAATACGGGATAATACCGCGCCACATAGCAGAACTTTAAAAGTGC
TCATCATTGGAAAACGTTCTTCGGGGCGAAAACTCTCAAGGATCTTACCGCTGTTGAGATCCAGTTCGAT
GTAACCCACTCGTGCACCCAACTGATCTTCAGCATCTTTTACTTTCACCAGCGTTTCTGGGTGAGCAAAA
ACAGGAAGGCAAAATGCCGCAAAAAAGGGAATAAGGGCGACACGGAAATGTTGAATACTCATACTCTTCC
TTTTTCAATATTATTGAAGCATTTATCAGGGTTATTGTCTCATGAGCGGATACATATTTGAATGTATTTA
GAAAAATAAACAAATAGGGGTTCCGCGCACATTTCCCCGAAAAGTGCCACCTG
Features (pLannotate 1.2.2; 17 found; start..end, strand, type, name):
      4..383     +  enhancer       CMV enhancer: human cytomegalovirus immediate early enhancer
    386..661     +  promoter       chicken β-actin promoter: No description available
    662..1674    +  intron         chimeric intron: chimera between introns from chicken β-actin and rabbit β-globin
   1672..1728    +  CDS            HBB (fragment): HBB_LEPEU - Experimental evidence at protein level: Swiss-Prot protein existence level 1. Involved in oxygen transport from the lung to the various peripheral tissues. From Lepus europaeus (European hare).
   1847..2710    +  CDS            VP30: VP30_EBOZ5 - Experimental evidence at protein level: Swiss-Prot protein existence level 1. Multifunctional protein that acts as a viral transcriptional activator. Promotes read-through of an RNA hairpin in the NP open reading frame to enhance viral transcription. Mechanistically, nonphosphorylated VP30 hexamers form a ternary complex with the viral leader RNA. Clamps the RNA template and the complex VP35-polymerase L together, thereby increasing the polymerase affinity for the RNA template to increase transcription initiation despite the presence of RNA secondary structures. Assists also stop-
   3651..3706    +  polyA_signal   β-globin poly(A) signal: rabbit β-globin polyadenylation signal (Gil and Proudfoot, 1987)
   4090..4106    -  protein_bind   lac operator: The lac repressor binds to the lac operator to inhibit transcription in E. coli. This inhibition can be relieved by adding lactose or isopropyl-β-D-thiogalactopyranoside (IPTG). lac repressor encoded by lacI
   4114..4144    -  promoter       lac promoter: promoter for the E. coli lac operon
   4159..4180    -  protein_bind   CAP binding site: CAP binding activates transcription in the presence of cAMP. E. coli catabolite activator protein
   4193..4232    -  CDS            lacI (fragment): lac repressor; lacI; The lac repressor binds to the lac operator to inhibit transcription in E. coli. This inhibition can be relieved by adding lactose or isopropyl-β-D-thiogalactopyranoside (IPTG).
   4239..4261    +  promoter       SV40 promoter (fragment): SV40 enhancer and early promoter
   4285..4420    +  rep_origin     SV40 ori: SV40 origin of replication
   4440..4574    +  polyA_signal   SV40 poly(A) signal: SV40 polyadenylation signal
   4576..4630    -  CDS            lacI (fragment): lac repressor; lacI; The lac repressor binds to the lac operator to inhibit transcription in E. coli. This inhibition can be relieved by adding lactose or isopropyl-β-D-thiogalactopyranoside (IPTG).
   4813..5401    -  rep_origin     ori: high-copy-number ColE1/pMB1/pBR322/pUC origin of replication
   5572..6432    -  CDS            AmpR: β-lactamase; bla; confers resistance to ampicillin, carbenicillin, and related antibiotics
   6433..6537    -  promoter       AmpR promoter: bla
