[The description below was written by a language model from this plasmid's Addgene catalogue record and pLannotate feature annotations shown in this document.]
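Description:
pCAGGS_VP30_EBOV is a 6,563 bp mammalian expression plasmid built on a pCAGGS backbone that was modified to carry additional multiple cloning sites. It is propagated in E. coli as a high-copy plasmid through a ColE1/pUC-type origin and selected with ampicillin via the β-lactamase gene and its native promoter. The backbone also retains remnants of lac regulatory sequence (lac promoter, operator, CAP site and short lacI fragments) that play no role in mammalian expression. An SV40 origin of replication with an adjacent SV40 poly(A) signal is also present; this origin can support episomal amplification in cells that supply SV40 large T antigen.

The payload is the VP30 open reading frame of Zaire ebolavirus, Mayinga isolate, inserted by restriction cloning between EcoRI and XhoI sites. It is driven by the composite CAG promoter, annotated here as the CMV immediate-early enhancer, the chicken β-actin promoter and a chimeric chicken β-actin/rabbit β-globin intron. Together these give strong, constitutive RNA polymerase II transcription in many mammalian cell types. A short β-globin-derived fragment lies at the end of the intron region, and transcripts terminate at the rabbit β-globin polyadenylation signal. About 0.9 kb between the end of the VP30 coding sequence and that signal is unannotated. No epitope tag or reporter is annotated.

VP30 is the filovirus transcriptional activator that helps the viral polymerase complex initiate transcription through RNA secondary structure. In keeping with the associated publication on an RNA polymerase II-driven Ebola virus minigenome system for antiviral drug screening, this plasmid presumably supplies VP30 in trans as a support plasmid in such assays, although the record does not spell out this role.
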