Addgene plasmid #103051: pCAGGS_VP30_EBOV
Purpose: Encodes Ebola virus VP30 gene (Zaire ebolavirus, Mayinga) under control of the CAG promoter
Depositing lab: Elke Mühlberger. Depositing organization: Boston University Medical Campus. Publication: An RNA polymerase II-driven Ebola virus minigenome system as an advanced tool for antiviral drug screening. Nelson EV, Pacheco JR, Hume AJ, Cressey TN, Deflube LR, Ruedas JB, Connor JH, Ebihara H, Muhlberger E. Antiviral Res. 2017 Aug 12;146:21-27. doi: 10.1016/j.antiviral.2017.08.005. PubMed 28807685.
Backbone
  Vector backbone: pCAGGs
  Total vector size (bp): 6563
  Modifications to backbone: pCAGGS containing additonal multiple cloning sites
  Vector type: Mammalian Expression
Growth in bacteria
  Bacterial resistance: Ampicillin, 100 μg/mL
  Growth temperature: 37°C
  Growth strain: DH5alpha
  Copy number: High Copy
Gene/Insert
  Gene/Insert name: VP30 gene of Ebola virus
  Species: Zaire ebolavirus, Mayinga
  Entrez Gene: VP30 (a.k.a. ZEBOVgp5)
  Promoter: CAG
  Cloning method: Restriction Enzyme; 5′ cloning site EcoR1 (unknown if destroyed); 3′ cloning site Xho 1 (unknown if destroyed)
  Sequencing primers: 5′ CAG-F GCAACGTGCTGGTTATTGTG
Terms and licenses: Academic/Nonprofit Terms; Industry Terms: Not Available to Industry
How to cite: pCAGGS_VP30_EBOV was a gift from Elke Mühlberger (Addgene plasmid # 103051 ; http://n2t.net/addgene:103051 ; RRID:Addgene_103051)
