>Addgene plasmid #103051 | pCAGGS_VP30_EBOV | addgene partial sequence | sequence record 200885 | Addgene Partial NGS Result
GACATTGATTATTGACTAGTTATTAATAGTAATCAATTACGGGGTCATTAGTTCATAGCCCATATATGGA
GTTCCGCGTTACATAACTTACGGTAAATGGCCCGCCTGGCTGACCGCCCAACGACCCCCGCCCATTGACG
TCAATAATGACGTATGTTCCCATAGTAACGCCAATAGGGACTTTCCATTGACGTCAATGGGTGGAGTATT
TACGGTAAACTGCCCACTTGGCAGTACATCAAGTGTATCATATGCCAAGTACGCCCCCTATTGACGTCAA
TGACGGTAAATGGCCCGCCTGGCATTATGCCCAGTACATGACCTTATGGGACTTTCCTACTTGGCAGTAC
ATCTACGTATTAGTCATCGCTATTACCATGGTCGAGGTGAGCCCCACGTTCTGCTTCACTCTCCCCATCT
CCCCCCCCTCCCCACCCCCAATTTTGTATTTATTTATTTTTTAATTATTTTGTGCAGCGATGGGGGCGGG
GGGGGGGCCGGGGAGGGCTCGGGGGAGGGGCGCGGCGGCCCCCGGAGCGCCGGCGGCTGTCGAGGCGCGG
CGAGCCGCAGCCATTGCCTTTTATGGTAATCGTGCGAGAGGGCGCAGGGACTTCCTTTGTCCCAAATCTG
TGCGGAGCCGAAATCTGGGAGGCGCCGCCGCACCCCCTCTAGCGGGCGCGGGGCGAAGCGGTGCGGCGCC
GGCAGGAAGGAAATGGGCGGGGAGGGCCTTCGTGCGTCGCCGCGCCGCCGTCCCCTTCTCCCTCTCCAGC
CTCGGGGCTGTCCGCGGGGGGACGGCTGCCTTCGGGGGGGACGGGGCAGGGCGGGGTTCGGCTTCTGGCG
TGTGACCGGCGGCTCTAGAGCCTCTGCTAACCATGTTCATGCCTTCTTCTTTTTCCTACAGCTCCTGGGC
AACGTGCTGGTTATTGTGCTGTCTCATCATTTTGGCAAAGAATTCCCCGGGGAGCTCACTAGTGGATCCG
CGAACCGGTAGAGTTTAGTTGCAACCTAACACACATAAAGCATTGGTCAAAAAGTCAATAGAAATTTAAA
CAGTGAGTGGAGACAACTTTTAAATGGAAGCTTCATATGAGAGAGGACGCCCACGAGCTGCCAGACAGCA
TTCAAGGGATGGACACGACCACCATGTTCGAGCACGATCATCATCCAGAGAGAATTATCGAGGTGAGTAC
CGTCAATCAAGGAGCGCCTCACAAGTGCGCGTTCCTACTGTATTTCATAAGAAGAGAGTTGAACCATTAA
CAGTTCCTCCAGCACCTAAAGACATATGTCCGACCTTGAAAAAAGGATTTTTGTGTGACAGTAGTTTTTG
CAAAAAAGATCACCAGTTGGAGAGTTTAACTGATAGGGAATTACTCCTACTAATCGCCCGTAAGACTTGT
GGATCAGTAGAACAACAATTAAATATAACTGCACCCAAGGACTCGCGCTTAGCAAATCCAACGGCTGATG
ATTTCCAGCAAGAGGAAGGTCCAAAAATTACCTTGTTGACACTGATCAAGACGGCAGAACACTGGGCGAG
ACAAGACATCAGAACCATAGAGGATTCAAAATTAAGAGCATTGTTGACTCTATGTGCTGTGATGACGAGG
AAATTCTCAAAATCCCAGCTGAGTCTTTTATGTGAGACACACCTAAGGCGCGAGGGGCTTGGGCAAGATC
AGGCAGAACCCGTTCTCGAAGTATATCAACGATTACACAGTGATAAAGGAGGCAGTTTTGAAGCTGCACT
ATGGCAACAATGGGACCGACAATCCCTAATTATGTTTATCACTGCATTCTTGAATATTGCTCTCCAGTTA
CCGTGTGAAAGTTCTGCTGTCGTTGTTTCAGGGTTAAGAACATTGGTTCCTCAATCAGATAATGAGGAAG
CTTCAACCAACCCGGGGACATGCTCATGGTCTGATGAGGGTACCCCTTAATAAGGCTGACTAAAACACTA
TATAACCTTCTACTTGATCACAATACTCCGTATACCTATCATCATATATTTAATCAAGACGATATCCTTT
AAAACTTATTCAGTACTATAATCACTCTCGTTTCAAATTAATAAGATGTGCATGATTGCCCTAATATATG
AAGAGGTATGATACAACCCTAACAGTGATCAAAGAAAATCATAATCTCGTATCGCTCGAAATATAACCTG
CCAAGCATACCTCTTGCACAAAGTGATTCTTGTACACAAATAATGTTTTACTCTACAGGAGGTAGCAACG
ATCCATCCCATCAAAAAATAAGTATTTCATGACTTACTAATGATCTCTTAAAATATTAAGAAAAACTGAC
GGAACATAAATTCTTTATGCTTCAAGCTGTGGAGGAGGTGTTTGGTATTGGCTATTGTTATATTACAATC
AATAACAAGCTTGTAAAAATATTGTTCTTGTTTCAAGAGGTAGATTGTGACCGGAAATGCTAAACTAATG
ATGAAGATTAATGCGGAGGTCTGATAAGAATAAACCTTATTATTCAGATTAGGCCCCAAGAGGCATTCTT
CATCTCCTTTTAGCAAAGTACTATTTCAGGGTAGTCCAATTAGTGGCACGTCTTTTAGCTGTATATCAGT
CGCCCCTGAGATACGCCACAAAAGTGTCTCTAAGCTAAATTGGTCTGTACACATCCCATACATTGTATTA
GGGGCAATAATATCTAATTGAACTTAGCCGTTTAAAATTTAGTGCATAAATCTGGGCTAACACCACCAGG
TCAACTCCATTGGCTGAAAAGAAGCTTACCTGCAGCTCGAGGGTACCCCCGGGGCGGCCGCGAGCTCTTA
ATTAGCTAGCAGATCTTTTTCCCTCTGCCAAAAATTATGGGGACATCATGAAGCCCCTTGAGCATCTGAC
TTCTGGCTAATAAAGGAAATTTATTTTCATTGCAATAGTGTGTTGGAATTTTTTGTGTCTCTCACTCGGA
AGGACATATGGGAGGGCAAATCATTTAAAACATCAGAATGAGTATTTGGTTTAGAGTTTGGCAACATATG
CCCATATGCTGGCTGCCATGAACAAAGGTTGGCTATAAAGAGGTCATCAGTATATGAAACAGCCCCCTGC
TGTCCATTCCTTATTCCATAGAAAAGCCTTGACTTGAGGTTAGATTTTTTTTATATTTTGTTTTGTGTTA
TTTTTTTCTTTAACATCCCTAAAATTTTCCTTACATGTTTTACTAGCCAGATTTTTCCTCCTCTCCTGAC
TACTCCCAGTCATAGCTGTCCCTCTTCTCTTATGGAGATCCCTCGACCTGCAGCCCAAGCTTGGCGTAAT
CATGGTCATAGCTGTTTCCTGTGTGAAATTGTTATCCGCTCACAATTCCACACAACATACGAGCCGGAAG
CATAAAGTGTAAAGCCTGGGGTGCCTAATGAGTGAGCTAACTCACATTAATTGCGTTGCGCTCACTGCCC
GCTTTCCAGTCGGGAAACCTGTCGTGCCAGCGGATCCGCATCTCAATTAGTCAGCAACCATAGTCCCGCC
CCTAACTCCGCCCATCCCGCCCCTAACTCCGCCCAGTTCCGCCCATTCTCCGCCCCATGGCTGACTAATT
TTTTTTATTTATGCAGAGGCCGAGGCCGCCTCGGCCTCTGAGCTATTCCAGAAGTAGTGAGGAGGCTTTT
TTGGAGGCCTAGGCTTTTGCAAAAAGCTAACTTGTTTATTGCAGCTTATAATGGTTACAAATAAAGCAAT
AGCATCACAAATTTCACAAATAAAGCATTTTTTTCACTGCATTCTAGTTGTGGTTTGTCCAAACTCATCA
ATGTATCTTATCATGTCTGGATCCGCTGCATTAATGAATCGGCCAACGCGCGGGGAGAGGCGGTTTGCGT
ATTGGGCGCTCTTCCGCTTCCTCGCTCACTGACTCGCTGCGCTCGGTCGTTCGGCTGCGGCGAGCGGTAT
CAGCTCACTCAAAGGCGGTAATACGGTTATCCACAGAATCAGGGGATAACGCAGGAAAGAACATGTGAGC
AAAAGGCCAGCAAAAGGCCAGGAACCGTAAAAAGGCCGCGTTGCTGGCGTTTTTCCATAGGCTCCGCCCC
CCTGACGAGCATCACAAAAATCGACGCTCAAGTCAGAGGTGGCGAAACCCGACAGGACTATAAAGATACC
AGGCGTTTCCCCCTGGAAGCTCCCTCGTGCGCTCTCCTGTTCCGACCCTGCCGCTTACCGGATACCTGTC
CGCCTTTCTCCCTTCGGGAAGCGTGGCGCTTTCTCATAGCTCACGCTGTAGGTATCTCAGTTCGGTGTAG
GTCGTTCGCTCCAAGCTGGGCTGTGTGCACGAACCCCCCGTTCAGCCCGACCGCTGCGCCTTATCCGGTA
ACTATCGTCTTGAGTCCAACCCGGTAAGACACGACTTATCGCCACTGGCAGCAGCCACTGGTAACAGGAT
TAGCAGAGCGAGGTATGTAGGCGGTGCTACAGAGTTCTTGAAGTGGTGGCCTAACTACGGCTACACTAGA
AGAACAGTATTTGGTATCTGCGCTCTGCTGAAGCCAGTTACCTTCGGAAAAAGAGTTGGTAGCTCTTGAT
CCGGCAAACAAACCACCGCTGGTAGCGGTGGTTTTTTTGTTTGCAAGCAGCAGATTACGCGCAGAAAAAA
AGGATCTCAAGAAGATCCTTTGATCTTTTCTACGGGGTCTGACGCTCAGTGGAACGAAAACTCACGTTAA
GGGATTTTGGTCATGAGATTATCAAAAAGGATCTTCACCTAGATCCTTTTAAATTAAAAATGAAGTTTTA
AATCAATCTAAAGTATATATGAGTAAACTTGGTCTGACAGTTACCAATGCTTAATCAGTGAGGCACCTAT
CTCAGCGATCTGTCTATTTCGTTCATCCATAGTTGCCTGACTCCCCGTCGTGTAGATAACTACGATACGG
GAGGGCTTACCATCTGGCCCCAGTGCTGCAATGATACCGCGAGACCCACGCTCACCGGCTCCAGATTTAT
CAGCAATAAACCAGCCAGCCGGAAGGGCCGAGCGCAGAAGTGGTCCTGCAACTTTATCCGCCTCCATCCA
GTCTATTAATTGTTGCCGGGAAGCTAGAGTAAGTAGTTCGCCAGTTAATAGTTTGCGCAACGTTGTTGCC
ATTGCTACAGGCATCGTGGTGTCACGCTCGTCGTTTGGTATGGCTTCATTCAGCTCCGGTTCCCAACGAT
CAAGGCGAGTTACATGATCCCCCATGTTGTGCAAAAAAGCGGTTAGCTCCTTCGGTCCTCCGATCGTTGT
CAGAAGTAAGTTGGCCGCAGTGTTATCACTCATGGTTATGGCAGCACTGCATAATTCTCTTACTGTCATG
CCATCCGTAAGATGCTTTTCTGTGACTGGTGAGTACTCAACCAAGTCATTCTGAGAATAGTGTATGCGGC
GACCGAGTTGCTCTTGCCCGGCGTCAATACGGGATAATACCGCGCCACATAGCAGAACTTTAAAAGTGCT
CATCATTGGAAAACGTTCTTCGGGGCGAAAACTCTCAAGGATCTTACCGCTGTTGAGATCCAGTTCGATG
TAACCCACTCGTGCACCCAACTGATCTTCAGCATCTTTTACTTTCACCAGCGTTTCTGGGTGAGCAAAAA
CAGGAAGGCAAAATGCCGCAAAAAAGGGAATAAGGGCGACACGGAAATGTTGAATACTCATACTCTTCCT
TTTTCAATATTATTGAAGCATTTATCAGGGTTATTGTCTCATGAGCGGATACATATTTGAATGTATTTAG
AAAAATAAACAAATAGGGGTTCCGCGCACATTTCCCCGAAAAGTGCCACCTGGGTC
